>Addgene plasmid #176287 | AiP5005 pAAV-Syn-DIO-TVA66T-dTom-SAD-B19G | addgene full sequence | sequence record 361663 | Addgene NGS Result
GGAACCGTAAAAAGGCCGCGTTGCTGGCGTTTTTCCATAGGCTCCGCCCCCCTGACGAGCATCACAAAAA
TCGACGCTCAAGTCAGAGGTGGCGAAACCCGACAGGACTATAAAGATACCAGGCGTTTCCCCCTGGAAGC
TCCCTCGTGCGCTCTCCTGTTCCGACCCTGCCGCTTACCGGATACCTGTCCGCCTTTCTCCCTTCGGGAA
GCGTGGCGCTTTCTCATAGCTCACGCTGTAGGTATCTCAGTTCGGTGTAGGTCGTTCGCTCCAAGCTGGG
CTGTGTGCACGAACCCCCCGTTCAGCCCGACCGCTGCGCCTTATCCGGTAACTATCGTCTTGAGTCCAAC
CCGGTAAGACACGACTTATCGCCACTGGCAGCAGCCACTGGTAACAGGATTAGCAGAGCGAGGTATGTAG
GCGGTGCTACAGAGTTCTTGAAGTGGTGGCCTAACTACGGCTACACTAGAAGAACAGTATTTGGTATCTG
CGCTCTGCTGAAGCCAGTTACCTTCGGAAAAAGAGTTGGTAGCTCTTGATCCGGCAAACAAACCACCGCT
GGTAGCGGTGGTTTTTTTGTTTGCAAGCAGCAGATTACGCGCAGAAAAAAAGGATCTCAAGAAGATCCTT
TGATCTTTTCTACGGGGTCTGACGCTCAGTGGAACGAAAACTCACGTTAAGGGATTTTGGTCATGAGATT
ATCAAAAAGGATCTTCACCTAGATCCTTTTAAATTAAAAATGAAGTTTTAAATCAATCTAAAGTATATAT
GAGTAAACTTGGTCTGACAGTTACCAATGCTTAATCAGTGAGGCACCTATCTCAGCGATCTGTCTATTTC
GTTCATCCATAGTTGCCTGACTCCCCGTCGTGTAGATAACTACGATACGGGAGGGCTTACCATCTGGCCC
CAGTGCTGCAATGATACCGCGAGACCCACGCTCACCGGCTCCAGATTTATCAGCAATAAACCAGCCAGCC
GGAAGGGCCGAGCGCAGAAGTGGTCCTGCAACTTTATCCGCCTCCATCCAGTCTATTAATTGTTGCCGGG
AAGCTAGAGTAAGTAGTTCGCCAGTTAATAGTTTGCGCAACGTTGTTGCCATTGCTACAGGCATCGTGGT
GTCACGCTCGTCGTTTGGTATGGCTTCATTCAGCTCCGGTTCCCAACGATCAAGGCGAGTTACATGATCC
CCCATGTTGTGCAAAAAAGCGGTTAGCTCCTTCGGTCCTCCGATCGTTGTCAGAAGTAAGTTGGCCGCAG
TGTTATCACTCATGGTTATGGCAGCACTGCATAATTCTCTTACTGTCATGCCATCCGTAAGATGCTTTTC
TGTGACTGGTGAGTACTCAACCAAGTCATTCTGAGAATAGTGTATGCGGCGACCGAGTTGCTCTTGCCCG
GCGTCAATACGGGATAATACCGCGCCACATAGCAGAACTTTAAAAGTGCTCATCATTGGAAAACGTTCTT
CGGGGCGAAAACTCTCAAGGATCTTACCGCTGTTGAGATCCAGTTCGATGTAACCCACTCGTGCACCCAA
CTGATCTTCAGCATCTTTTACTTTCACCAGCGTTTCTGGGTGAGCAAAAACAGGAAGGCAAAATGCCGCA
AAAAAGGGAATAAGGGCGACACGGAAATGTTGAATACTCATACTCTTCCTTTTTCAATATTATTGAAGCA
TTTATCAGGGTTATTGTCTCATGAGCGGATACATATTTGAATGTATTTAGAAAAATAAACAAATAGGGGT
TCCGCGCACATTTCCCCGAAAAGTGCCACCTGACGTCTAAGAAACCATTATTATCATGACATTAACCTAT
AAAAATAGGCGTATCACGAGGCCCTTTCGTCTCGCGCGTTTCGGTGATGACGGTGAAAACCTCTGACACA
TGCAGCTCCCGGAGACGGTCACAGCTTGTCTGTAAGCGGATGCCGGGAGCAGACAAGCCCGTCAGGGCGC
GTCAGCGGGTGTTGGCGGGTGTCGGGGCTGGCTTAACTATGCGGCATCAGAGCAGATTGTACTGAGAGTG
CACCATAAAATTGTAAACGTTAATATTTTGTTAAAATTCGCGTTAAATTTTTGTTAAATCAGCTCATTTT
TTAACCAATAGACCGAAATCGGCAAAATCCCTTATAAATCAAAAGAATAGCCCGAGATAGAGT
[37 nt withheld, positions 2164-2200]
AAAGAACGTGGACTCCAACGTCAAAGG
[141 nt withheld, positions 2228-2368]
G
[46 nt withheld, positions 2370-2415]
A
[95 nt withheld, positions 2417-2511]
TATGCGGTGTGAAATACCGCACAGATGCGTAAGGAGAAAATACCGCATCAGGCGCCCCTGCAGGCAGCTG
CGCGCTCGCTCGCTCACTGAGGCCGCCCGGGCAAAGCCCGGGCGTCGGGCGACCTTTGGTCGCCCGGCCT
CAGTGAGCGAGCGAGCGCGCAGAGAGGGAGTGGCCAACTCCATCACTAGGGGTTCCTGCCATAGAGCCCA
CCGCATCCCCAGCATGCCTGCTATTGTCTTCCCAATCCTCCCCCTTGCTGTCCTGCCCCACCCCACCCCC
CAGAATAGAATGACACCTACTCAGACAATGCGATGCAATTTCCTCATTTTATTAGGAAAGGACAGTGGGA
GTGGCACCTTCCAGGGTCAAGGAAGGCACGGGGGAGGGGCAAACAACAGATGGCTGGCAACTAGAAGGCA
CAGGATCCAGGCGGGGAGGCGGCCCAAAGGGAGATCCGACTCGTCTGAGGGCGAAGGCGAAGACGCGGAA
GAGGCCGCAGAGCCGGCAGCAGGCCGCGGGAAGGAAGGTCCGCTGGATTGAGGGCCGAAGGGACGTAGCA
GAAGGACGTCCCGCGCAGAATCCAGGTGGCAACACAGGCGAGCAGCCATGGAAAGGACGTCAGCTTCCCC
GACAACACCACGGAATTGTCAGTGCCCAACAGCCGAGCCCCTGTCCAGCAGCGGGCAAGGCAGGCGGCGA
TGAGTTCCGCCGTGGCAATAGGGAGGGGGAAAGCGAAAGTCCCGGAAAGGAGCTGACAGGTGGTGGCAAT
GCCCCAACCAGTGGGGGTTGCGTCAGCAAACACAGTGCACACCACGCCACGTTGCCTGACAACGGGCCAC
AACTCCTCATAAAGAGACAGCAACCAGGATTTATACAAGGAGGAGAAAATGAAAGCCATACGGGAAGCAA
TAGCATGATACAAAGGCATTAAAGCAGCGTATCCACATAGCGTAAAAGGAGCAACATAGTTAAGAATACC
AGTCAATCTTTCACAAATTTTGTAATCCAGAGGTTGATTCATAACTTCGTATAAAGTATCCTATACGAAG
TTATTCTTTGCACCATTCTAAAGAATAACAGTGATAATTTCTGGGTTAAGGCAAATAACTTCGTATAATG
TATGCTATACGAAGTTATTAGGTGCGCGGCTGCTGCCCGCGCTGCTGCTGCTGCTGCTGCCCGGTAACGT
GACCGGTAACGGGTCCGGTAACGGTTCTTTGTCCCGTTGCCCCCCCGGTCAGTTCCGCTGCTCGGAGCCG
CCCGGTGCCCACGGGGAGTGTTACCCGCAGGACTGGCTGTGCGACGGACACCCCGACTGCGACGACGGGC
GGGACACCTGGGGCTGCGGGACCAGCGCGATCCCCGCGGTGCCCACGGACAACGGCACAGAGGCTCCCAC
TGCCCCTGCTCCTGGACGTGCTCTGCCAGCCAGGAATCACGGCCGCATGTGGATGCTGATCACTGCAGTG
CTCCTGTGCTGCCTGGTAGCTGTGGGTGGTATCGCTGCATGGGGGAAGTCCAAAGCAAAAAGCAGGTCTG
ACATCTTCAGTCTTGAAAGCGCATCCAAGGAGCTGCTGGTGCCTGACAAGAGCCAGGCAGACTTGTTCTC
CGGATCCGGAGCTACTAACTTCAGCCTGCTGAAGCAGGCTGGAGACGTGGAGGAGAACCCTGGACCCGTG
AGCAAGGGCGAGGAGGTCATCAAAGAGTTCATGCGCTTCAAGGTGCGCATGGAGGGCTCCATGAACGGCC
ACGAGTTCGAGATCGAGGGCGAGGGCGAGGGCCGCCCCTACGAGGGCACCCAGACCGCCAAGCTGAAGGT
GACCAAGGGCGGCCCCCTGCCCTTCGCCTGGGACATCCTGTCCCCCCAGTTCATGTACGGCTCCAAGGCG
TACGTGAAGCACCCCGCCGACATCCCCGATTACAAGAAGCTGTCCTTCCCCGAGGGCTTCAAGTGGGAGC
GCGTGATGAACTTCGAGGACGGCGGTCTGGTGACCGTGACCCAGGACTCCTCCCTGCAGGACGGCACGCT
GATCTACAAGGTGAAGATGCGCGGCACCAACTTCCCCCCCGACGGCCCCGTAATGCAGAAGAAGACCATG
GGCTGGGAGGCCTCCACCGAGCGCCTGTACCCCCGCGACGGCGTGCTGAAGGGCGAGATCCACCAGGCCC
TGAAGCTGAAGGACGGCGGCCACTACCTGGTGGAGTTCAAGACCATCTACATGGCCAAGAAGCCCGTGCA
ACTGCCCGGCTACTACTACGTGGACACCAAGCTGGACATCACCTCCCACAACGAGGACTACACCATCGTG
GAACAGTACGAGCGCTCCGAGGGCCGCCACCACCTGTTCCTGTACGGCATGGACGAGCTGTACAAGGGAT
CCGGAGCTACTAACTTCAGCCTGCTGAAGCAGGCTGGAGACGTGGAGGAGAACCCTGGACCCATGGTTCC
TCAGGCTCTCCTGTTTGTACCCCTTCTGGTTTTTCCATTGTGTTTTGGGAAATTCCCTATTTACACGATA
CCAGACAAGCTTGGTCCCTGGAGTCCGATTGACATACATCACCTCAGCTGCCCAAACAATTTGGTAGTGG
AGGACGAAGGATGCACCAACCTGTCAGGGTTCTCCTACATGGAACTTAAAGTTGGATACATCTTAGCCAT
AAAAGTGAACGGGTTCACTTGCACAGGCGTTGTGACGGAGGCTGAAACCTACACTAACTTCGTTGGTTAT
GTCACAACCACGTTCAAAAGAAAGCATTTCCGCCCAACACCAGATGCATGTAGAGCCGCGTACAACTGGA
AGATGGCCGGTGACCCCAGATATGAAGAGTCTCTACACAATCCGTACCCTGACTACCGCTGGCTTCGAAC
TGTAAAAACCACCAAGGAGTCTCTCGTTATCATATCTCCAAGTGTGGCAGATTTGGACCCATATGACAGA
TCCCTTCACTCGAGGGTCTTCCCTAGCGGGAAGTGCTCAGGAGTAGCGGTGTCTTCTACCTACTGCTCCA
CTAACCACGATTACACCATTTGGATGCCCGAGAATCCGAGACTAGGGATGTCTTGTGACATTTTTACCAA
TAGTAGAGGGAAGAGAGCATCCAAAGGGAGTGAGACTTGCGGCTTTGTAGATGAAAGAGGCCTATATAAG
TCTTTAAAAGGAGCATGCAAACTCAAGTTATGTGGAGTTCTAGGACTTAGACTTATGGATGGAACATGGG
TCTCGATGCAAACATCAAATGAAACCAAATGGTGCCCTCCCGATAAGTTGGTGAACCTGCACGACTTTCG
CTCAGACGAAATTGAGCACCTTGTTGTAGAGGAGTTGGTCAGGAAGAGAGAGGAGTGTCTGGATGCACTA
GAGTCCATCATGACAACCAAGTCAGTGAGTTTCAGACGTCTCAGTCATTTAAGAAAACTTGTCCCTGGGT
TTGGAAAAGCATATACCATATTCAACAAGACCTTGATGGAAGCCGATGCTCACTACAAGTCAGTCAGAAC
TTGGAATGAGATCCTCCCTTCAAAAGGGTGTTTAAGAGTTGGGGGGAGGTGTCATCCTCATGTGAACGGG
GTGTTTTTCAATGGTATAATATTAGGACCTGACGGCAATGTCTTAATCCCAGAGATGCAATCATCCCTCC
TCCAGCAACATATGGAGTTGTTGGAATCCTCGGTTATCCCCCTTGTGCACCCCCTGGCAGACCCGTCTAC
CGTTTTCAAGGACGGTGACGAGGCTGAGGATTTTGTTGAAGTTCACCTTCCCGATGTGCACAATCAGGTC
TCAGGAGTTGACTTGGGTCTCCCGAACTGGGGGAAGTATGTATTACTGAGTGCAGGGGCCCTGACTGCCT
TGATGTTGATAATTTTCCTGATGACATGTTGTAGAAGAGTCAATCGATCAGAACCTACGCAACACAATCT
CAGAGGGACAGGGAGGGAGGTGTCAGTCACTCCCCAAAGCGGGAAGATCATATCTTCATGGGAATCACAC
AAGAGTGGGGGTGAGACCAGACTGTAGGTACCATAACTTCGTATAGGATACTTTATACGAAGTTATTAAG
AGGTTTCATATTGCTAATAGCAGCTACAATCCAGCTACCATTCTGCATAACTTCGTATAGCATACATTAT
ACGAAGTTATATTAACCATGGTGGCGGCTGACTGCGCTCTCAGGCACGACACGACTCCTCCGCTGCCCAC
CGCAGACTGAGGCAGCGCTGAGTCGCCGGCGCCGCAGCGCAGATGGTCGCGCCCGTGCCCCCCTATCTCG
CGCCTCGCGTGGTGCGGTCCGGCTGGGCCGGCGGCGGCGCGGACGCGACCAAGGTGGCCGGGAAGGGGAG
TTTGCGGGGGACCGGCGAGTGACGTCAGCGCGCCTTCAGTGCTGAGGCGGCGGTGGCGCGCGCCGCCAGG
CGGGGGCGAAGGCACTGTCCGCGGTGCTGAAGCTGGCAGTGCGCACGCGCCTCGCCGCATCCTGTTTCCC
CTCCCCCTCTCTGATAGGGGATGCGCAATTTGGGGAATGGGGGTTGGGTGCTTGTCCAGTGGGTCGGGGT
CGGTCGTCAGGTAGGCACCCCCACCCCGCCTCATCCTGGTCCTAAAACCCACTTGCACTCATACGCAGGG
CCCTCTGCAGTCTAGCAGGAACCCCTAGTGATGGAGTTGGCCACTCCCTCTCTGCGCGCTCGCTCGCTCA
CTGAGGCCGGGCGACCAAAGGTCGCCCGACGCCCGGGCGGCCTCAGTGAGCGAGCGAGCGCGCAGCTGCC
TGCAGGACATGTGAGCAAAAGGCCAGCAAAAGGCCA
Features (pLannotate 1.2.2; 22 found; start..end, strand, type, name):
     32..620     -  rep_origin     ori: high-copy-number ColE1/pMB1/pBR322/pUC origin of replication
    791..1651    -  CDS            AmpR: β-lactamase; bla; confers resistance to ampicillin, carbenicillin, and related antibiotics
   1652..1756    -  promoter       AmpR promoter: bla
   1851..1886    +  CDS            rop (fragment): Rop protein, which maintains plasmids at low copy number; rop
   1988..2037    +  misc_feature   bom (fragment): basis of mobility region from pBR322
   2038..2493    -  rep_origin     f1 ori (sequence partly withheld): f1 bacteriophage origin of replication; arrow indicates direction of (+) strand synthesis
   2512..2563    +  misc_feature   bom (fragment): basis of mobility region from pBR322
   2568..2708    -  repeat_region  AAV2 ITR: inverted terminal repeat of adeno-associated virus serotype 2 inverted
   2710..2934    -  polyA_signal   bGH poly(A) signal: bovine growth hormone polyadenylation signal
   2942..3530    -  misc_feature   WPRE: woodchuck hepatitis virus posttranscriptional regulatory element
   3532..3565    -  protein_bind   lox2272: Cre-mediated recombination occurs in the 8-bp core sequence (GGATACTT). lox2272 sites are compatible with each other, but incompatible with loxP or loxN sites (Lee and Saito, 1988). Cre recombinase
   3566..3615    +  intron         β-globin intron (fragment): internally truncated intron from human β-globin
   3616..3649    -  protein_bind   loxP: Cre-mediated recombination occurs in the 8-bp core sequence (GCATACAT). Cre recombinase
   3655..4122    +  CDS            RSVR_COTJA: Experimental evidence at protein level: Swiss-Prot protein existence level 1. Responsible for susceptibility to the retrovirus subgroup A Rous sarcoma virus. From Coturnix japonica (Japanese quail) (Coturnix coturnix japonica).
   4189..4887    +  CDS            dTomato: dTomato is a basic (constitutively fluorescent) orange fluorescent protein published in 2004, derived from Discosoma sp.. It is reported to be a somewhat slowly-maturing dimer with low acid sensitivity.
   4954..6525    +  CDS            G: GLYCO_RABVS - Experimental evidence at protein level: Swiss-Prot protein existence level 1. Attaches the virus to host cellular receptor, inducing endocytosis of the virion. In the endosome, the acidic pH induces conformational changes in the glycoprotein trimer, which trigger fusion between virus and cell membrane. There is convincing in vitro evidence that the muscular form of the nicotinic acetylcholine receptor (nAChR), the neuronal cell adhesion molecule (NCAM), and the p75 neurotrophin receptor (p75NTR) bind glycoprotein and thereby facilitate rabies virus entry into cells (By similarity
   6534..6567    +  protein_bind   lox2272: Cre-mediated recombination occurs in the 8-bp core sequence (GGATACTT). lox2272 sites are compatible with each other, but incompatible with loxP or loxN sites (Lee and Saito, 1988). Cre recombinase
   6568..6617    +  intron         β-globin intron (fragment): internally truncated intron from human β-globin
   6618..6651    +  protein_bind   loxP: Cre-mediated recombination occurs in the 8-bp core sequence (GCATACAT). Cre recombinase
   6673..7120    -  promoter       hSyn promoter: human synapsin I promoter; confers neuron-specific expression (Kügler et al., 2003)
   7183..7210    -  repeat_region  AAV2 ITR (fragment): inverted terminal repeat of adeno-associated virus serotype 2 inverted
   7239..7266    -  repeat_region  AAV2 ITR (fragment): inverted terminal repeat of adeno-associated virus serotype 2 inverted
