[The description below was written by a language model from this plasmid's Addgene catalogue record and pLannotate feature annotations shown in this document.]
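Description:
AiP5005 pAAV-Syn-DIO-TVA66T-dTom-SAD-B19G is an AAV transfer plasmid built on a pAAV backbone for Cre-dependent expression of rabies-tracing helper proteins in neurons. It is maintained in bacteria through a high-copy ColE1/pUC-type origin and an ampicillin resistance gene (β-lactamase with its own promoter), and it also carries an f1 phage origin. The expression cassette is flanked by AAV2 inverted terminal repeats, which allow it to be packaged into recombinant AAV particles. One ITR is annotated in full, while the other is detected only as short fragments in the feature table.

Within the ITRs, the human synapsin I promoter restricts expression to neurons and is followed downstream by a WPRE and a bovine growth hormone polyadenylation signal, which enhance transcript stability and processing. Between the promoter and the WPRE lies a DIO (double-inverted open reading frame) cassette bounded on each side by paired loxP and lox2272 sites in opposing orientations. The coding sequences sit in the antisense direction relative to the promoter, so they are silent until Cre recombinase inverts and locks the cassette into the sense orientation. The payload comprises three coding regions in series: the avian TVA receptor (here the TVA66T variant, matched to the quail subgroup A retrovirus receptor), the red-orange fluorescent protein dTomato, and the glycoprotein of the rabies virus SAD B19 strain. Short unannotated gaps separate these regions, and the record does not state what linker or cleavage elements occupy them.

The associated work mapped whole-brain monosynaptic inputs to neuron classes in mouse visual cortex. This fits a helper virus in which TVA permits entry of EnvA-pseudotyped, glycoprotein-deleted rabies virus, the glycoprotein enables its trans-synaptic spread, and dTomato marks the Cre-defined starter cells.
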