Addgene plasmid #176287: AiP5005 pAAV-Syn-DIO-TVA66T-dTom-SAD-B19G
Purpose: Cre-dependent AAV virus
Depositing lab: Allen Institute for Brain Science & Shenqin Yao. Depositing organization: Allen Institute. Publication: A whole-brain monosynaptic input connectome to neuron classes in mouse visual cortex. Yao S, Wang Q, Hirokawa KE, Ouellette B, Ahmed R, Bomben J, Brouner K, Casal L, Caldejon S, Cho A, Dotson NI, Daigle TL, Egdorf T, Enstrom R, Gary A, Gelfand E, Gorham M, Griffin F, Gu H, Hancock N, Howard R, Kuan L, Lambert S, Lee EK, Luviano J, Mace K, Maxwell M, Mortrud MT, Naeemi M, Nayan C, Ngo NK, Nguyen T, North K, Ransford S, Ruiz A, Seid S, Swapp J, Taormina MJ, Wakeman W, Zhou T, Nicovich PR, Williford A, Potekhina L, McGraw M, Ng L, Groblewski PA, Tasic B, Mihalas S, Harris JA, Cetin A, Zeng H. Nat Neurosci. 2023 Feb;26(2):350-364. doi: 10.1038/s41593-022-01219-x. Epub 2022 Dec 22. PubMed 36550293.
Backbone
  Vector backbone: pAAV
  Backbone manufacturer: Invitrogen
  Backbone size w/o insert (bp): 3000
  Vector type: Mammalian Expression
Growth in bacteria
  Bacterial resistance: Ampicillin, 100 μg/mL
  Growth temperature: 37°C
  Growth strain: NEB Stable
  Copy number: High Copy
Gene/Insert
  Gene/Insert name: TVA66T-dTomato-rabies Glycoprotein
  Species: Rabies Virus SAD B19 strain
  Insert size (bp): 4400
  Tag / fusion protein: dTomato (N terminal on insert)
  Cloning method: Restriction Enzyme; 5′ cloning site unknown (unknown if destroyed); 3′ cloning site unknown (unknown if destroyed)
Terms and licenses: Academic/Nonprofit Terms; Industry Terms: Not Available to Industry
Depositor comments: Please visit https://www.biorxiv.org/content/10.1101/2021.09.29.459010v1.abstract for bioRxiv preprint.
How to cite: AiP5005 pAAV-Syn-DIO-TVA66T-dTom-SAD-B19G was a gift from Allen Institute for Brain Science & Shenqin Yao (Addgene plasmid # 176287 ; http://n2t.net/addgene:176287 ; RRID:Addgene_176287)
